Addgene plasmid #223997: AiP12579 - pAAV-AiE0049m-minCMV-SYFP2-WPRE3-BGHpA (Alias: CN2579)
Purpose: AiE0049m is an enhancer sequence, designed to drive AAV-mediated transgene expression in cortical L4/5_IT neurons
Depositing lab: Allen Institute for Brain Science & Jonathan Ting. Depositing organization: Allen Institute. Publication: A suite of enhancer AAVs and transgenic mouse lines for genetic access to cortical cell types. Ben-Simon Y, Hooper M, Narayan S, Daigle TL, Dwivedi D, Way SW, Oster A, Stafford DA, Mich JK, Taormina MJ, Martinez RA, Opitz-Araya X, Roth JR, Alexander JR, Allen S, Amster A, Arbuckle J, Ayala A, Baker PM, Bakken TE, Barcelli T, Barta S, Bendrick J, Bertagnolli D, Bielstein C, Bishwakarma P, Bowlus J, Boyer G, Brouner K, Casian B, Casper T, Chakka AB, Chakrabarty R, Chance RK, Chavan S, Clark M, Colbert K, Collman F, Daniel S, Departee M, DiValentin P, Donadio N, Dotson N, Egdorf T, Fliss T, Gabitto M, Garcia J, Gary A, Gasperini M, Gloe J, Goldy J, Gore BB, Graybuck L, Greisman N, Haeseleer F, Halterman C, Haradon Z, Hastings SD, Helback O, Ho W, Hockemeyer D, Huang C, Huff S, Hunker A, Johansen N, Jones D, Juneau Z, Kalmbach B, Kannan M, Khem S, Kussick E, Kutsal R, Larsen R, Lee C, Lee AY, Leibly M, Lenz GH, Li S, Liang E, Lusk N, Madigan Z, Malloy J, Malone J, McCue R, Melchor J, Mollenkopf T, Moosman S, Morin E, Newman D, Ng L, Ngo K, Omstead V, Otto S, Oyama A, Pena N, Pham T, Phillips E, Pom CA, Potekhina L, Ransford S, Ray PL, Rette D, Reynoldson C, Rimorin C, Rocha D, Ruiz A, Sanchez REA, Sawyer L, Sedeno-Cortes A, Sevigny JP, Shapovalova N, Shepard N, Shulga L, Sigler AR, Siverts L, Soliman S, Somasundaram S, Staats B, Stewart K, Szelenyi E, Tieu M, Trader C, Tran A, van Velthoven CTJ, Walker M, Wang Y, Weed N, Wirthlin M, Wood T, Wynalda B, Yao Z, Zhou T, Ariza J, Dee N, Reding M, Ronellenfitch K, Mufti S, Sunkin SM, Smith KA, Esposito L, Waters J, Thyagarajan B, Yao S, Lein ES, Zeng H, Levi BP, Ngai J, Ting JT, Tasic B. Cell. 2025 May 16:S0092-8674(25)00513-6. doi: 10.1016/j.cell.2025.05.002. PubMed 40403729.
Backbone
  Vector backbone: pAAV
  Vector type: AAV
Growth in bacteria
  Bacterial resistance: Ampicillin, 100 μg/mL
  Growth temperature: 30°C
  Growth strain: NEB Stable
  Copy number: High Copy
Gene/Insert
  Gene/Insert name: SYFP2
  Species: Synthetic
  Mutation: NA
  Promoter: minBG
  Cloning method: Other
Terms and licenses: Academic/Nonprofit Terms; Industry Terms: Not Available to Industry
Depositor comments: Cloning Method: RE Cloning
How to cite: AiP12579 - pAAV-AiE0049m-minCMV-SYFP2-WPRE3-BGHpA (Alias: CN2579) was a gift from Allen Institute for Brain Science & Jonathan Ting (Addgene plasmid # 223997 ; http://n2t.net/addgene:223997 ; RRID:Addgene_223997)
