[The description below was written by a language model from this plasmid's Addgene catalogue record and pLannotate feature annotations shown in this document.]
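Description:
AiP12579 - pAAV-AiE0049m-minCMV-SYFP2-WPRE3-BGHpA (alias CN2579) is an AAV transfer plasmid of about 5.1 kb built on a pAAV backbone and used to package a cell-type-targeting reporter genome into recombinant adeno-associated virus. It is maintained in bacteria through a high-copy ColE1/pUC-type origin and selected with ampicillin via the bla (AmpR) gene and its promoter. The backbone also carries an f1 phage origin and small remnants of pBR322 bom and rop sequences. AAV2 inverted terminal repeats flank the expression cassette. The right ITR is annotated in full, while the left one is detected only as short fragments, which may reflect the difficulty of reading or annotating these repeats.

Between the ITRs, the AiE0049m enhancer sits upstream of a minimal promoter. The enhancer itself is not annotated, but it presumably occupies the unannotated stretch of roughly 900 bp preceding the promoter. A minimal promoter has little activity alone, so transcription depends on the enhancer, which was designed to direct expression to cortical layer 4/5 intratelencephalic (L4/5 IT) neurons. The catalogue field lists the promoter as minBG, whereas both the plasmid name and the feature table indicate a minimal CMV promoter, so the record is inconsistent on this point. The payload is SYFP2, a rapidly maturing monomeric yellow fluorescent protein derived from Aequorea victoria. It is followed by WPRE3, a shortened woodchuck hepatitis virus posttranscriptional element that appears as two WPRE fragments and boosts transcript expression while saving packaging space, and then by a bovine growth hormone polyadenylation signal.

The construct is used for AAV-mediated fluorescent labelling of L4/5 IT cortical neurons, and for assessing the specificity of the enhancer.
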