Features (pLannotate 1.2.2; 15 found; start..end, strand, type, name):
     12..39      +  repeat_region  AAV2 ITR (fragment): inverted terminal repeat of adeno-associated virus serotype 2 inverted
     68..95      +  repeat_region  AAV2 ITR (fragment): inverted terminal repeat of adeno-associated virus serotype 2 inverted
   1035..1073    +  promoter       minimal CMV promoter: human cytomegalovirus (CMV) immediate early promoter
   1141..1857    +  CDS            SYFP2: SYFP2 is a basic (constitutively fluorescent) yellow fluorescent protein published in 2006, derived from Aequorea victoria. It is reported to be a very rapidly-maturing monomer with moderate acid sensitivity.
   1897..2054    +  misc_feature   WPRE (fragment): woodchuck hepatitis virus posttranscriptional regulatory element
   2060..2140    +  misc_feature   WPRE (fragment): woodchuck hepatitis virus posttranscriptional regulatory element
   2157..2268    +  polyA_signal   bGH poly(A) signal: bovine growth hormone polyadenylation signal
   2386..2526    +  repeat_region  AAV2 ITR: inverted terminal repeat of adeno-associated virus serotype 2 inverted
   2531..2582    -  misc_feature   bom (fragment): basis of mobility region from pBR322
   2601..3056    +  rep_origin     f1 ori (sequence partly withheld): f1 bacteriophage origin of replication; arrow indicates direction of (+) strand synthesis
   3057..3106    -  misc_feature   bom (fragment): basis of mobility region from pBR322
   3208..3243    -  CDS            rop (fragment): Rop protein, which maintains plasmids at low copy number; rop
   3338..3442    +  promoter       AmpR promoter: bla
   3443..4303    +  CDS            AmpR: β-lactamase; bla; confers resistance to ampicillin, carbenicillin, and related antibiotics
   4474..5062    +  rep_origin     ori: high-copy-number ColE1/pMB1/pBR322/pUC origin of replication
>Addgene plasmid #223997 | AiP12579 - pAAV-AiE0049m-minCMV-SYFP2-WPRE3-BGHpA (Alias: CN2579) | addgene full sequence | sequence record 450564 | Addgene NGS Result
CCTGCAGGCAGCTGCGCGCTCGCTCGCTCACTGAGGCCGCCCGGGCGTCGGGCGACCTTTGGTCGCCCGG
CCTCAGTGAGCGAGCGAGCGCGCAGAGAGGGAGTGGCCAACTCCATCACTAGGGGTTCCTGCGGCCGCAC
GCGTTAGGTGCTGTCATTTACCTACGGTTGTCTCCAAATTTCTTCAACCAAGTAGAGAAAAATGAGAGAG
AAGGAAAGAAAAAAAGAGGTATGGGGAGAAGAGAAAGAAGGCAACTTGTTAAAAATCTCAGTCAAACTTA
CATACTATATAGAACAGCATGGTGAATTTAGGGCACATGGATATAAAATGGAAGTTTCTTATTCAGTAGC
AGCAACTTGTGGGCACAGGAGTTGGCAAAGATAAAAATGTCCAAAGTCACAAATACAATGTATAGTTAGT
CATAGGTGCTGTTATTTGCCTCAAAAAATAGACTTTTATTTTGCCTTTCTTTTCTTTAACCACACTCAAA
ATTAGAGAACAGAGACAAAACCCAGCAGGAAATAGCACAGAAAGCCCACAGAATCAAAGACGTGTTCAAA
CAGCCAGCTGAATTCATTGCACATTTCAACCACAGAAATATTTTCAGGTGATTCTGTTGTTTGACAAAAC
GTGGGAACCACAGGATCTACAACACTTGCAAGCAAAACTCAACAGCTCTAATAATAGTTACAGAAGTGAA
AGCCAATTTGGATAAAATAAGACATTGACTCAAGTCCTCTCAGAAGAGTTTTGAAAGCAAAGTTTACAAA
AGTCTGGTTTGTCCTTTGGGATTTACAGACCTTTCAGCCCCTTGATTCATTTTTTTTTTTTTGGATTTCT
TCATCACTGGGAGAATTCCCATGCATTATTTCTCCCCTGCTTCAAAATCATCAAATGTGAAACATTTTTC
ACTCTTTTCTTCTGTATATAGTGATAAAATAGCTATTGGCTTTTGGCTAAATGTGCTACTTTGAGCCCAC
CCACACAAGGGAGAAATGGGGGCAGACATGAGTTTGGGCATGAGTGAGCTCAGAGGTAGGCGTGTACGGT
GGGAGGCCTATATAAGCAGAGCTGGTTTAGTGAACCGTCAGATCGCCTGGGGATCCAGATCTTTCGAAGC
TAGCGCTACCGGTCGCCACCATGGTGAGCAAGGGCGAGGAGCTGTTCACCGGGGTGGTGCCCATCCTGGT
CGAGCTGGACGGCGACGTAAACGGCCACAAGTTCAGCGTGTCCGGCGAGGGCGAGGGCGATGCCACCTAC
GGCAAGCTGACCCTGAAGCTGATCTGCACCACCGGCAAGCTGCCCGTGCCCTGGCCCACCCTCGTGACCA
CCCTGGGCTACGGCGTGCAGTGCTTCGCCCGCTACCCCGACCACATGAAGCAGCACGACTTCTTCAAGTC
CGCCATGCCCGAAGGCTACGTCCAGGAGCGCACCATCTTCTTCAAGGACGACGGCAACTACAAGACCCGC
GCCGAGGTGAAGTTCGAGGGCGACACCCTGGTGAACCGCATCGAGCTGAAGGGCATCGACTTCAAGGAGG
ACGGCAACATCCTGGGGCACAAGCTGGAGTACAACTACAACAGCCACAACGTCTATATCACCGCCGACAA
GCAGAAGAACGGCATCAAGGCCAACTTCAAGATCCGCCACAACATCGAGGACGGCGGCGTGCAGCTCGCC
GACCACTACCAGCAGAACACCCCCATCGGCGACGGCCCCGTGCTGCTGCCCGACAACCACTACCTGAGCT
ACCAGTCCAAGCTGAGCAAAGACCCCAACGAGAAGCGCGATCACATGGTCCTGCTGGAGTTCGTGACCGC
CGCCGGGATCACTCTCGGCATGGACGAGCTGTACAAGTAAGTCGACGGCGCGCCGCGGCCGCGAATTCGA
TATCATAATCAACCTCTGGATTACAAAATTTGTGAAAGATTGACTGGTATTCTTAACTATGTTGCTCCTT
TTACGCTATGTGGATACGCTGCTTTAATGCCTTTGTATCATGCTATTGCTTCCCGTATGGCTTTCATTTT
CTCCTCCTTGTATAAATCCTGGTTAGTTCTTGCCACGGCGGAACTCATCGCCGCCTGCCTTGCCCGCTGC
TGGACAGGGGCTCGGCTGTTGGGCACTGACAATTCCGTGGCTCGAGAGATCTTCGACTGTGCCTTCTAGT
TGCCAGCCATCTGTTGTTTGCCCCTCCCCCGTGCCTTCCTTGACCCTGGAAGGTGCCACTCCCACTGTCC
TTTCCTAATAAAATGAGGAAATTGCATCGCATTGTCTGAGTAGGTGTCATTCTATTCTGGGGGGTGGGGT
GGGGCAGGACAGCAAGGGGGAGGATTGGGAAGACAATAGCAGGCATGAGATCTCACGTGCGGACCGAGCG
GCCGCAGGAACCCCTAGTGATGGAGTTGGCCACTCCCTCTCTGCGCGCTCGCTCGCTCACTGAGGCCGGG
CGACCAAAGGTCGCCCGACGCCCGGGCTTTGCCCGGGCGGCCTCAGTGAGCGAGCGAGCGCGCAGCTGCC
TGCAGGGGCGCCTGATGCGGTATTTTCTCCTTACGCATCTGTGCGGTATTTCACACCGCATA
[95 nt withheld, positions 2583-2677]
T
[46 nt withheld, positions 2679-2724]
C
[141 nt withheld, positions 2726-2866]
CCTTTGACGTTGGAGTCCACGTTCTTT
[37 nt withheld, positions 2894-2930]
ACTCTATCTCGGGCTATTCTTTTGATTTATAAGGGATTTTGCCGATTTCGGTCTATTGGTTAAAAAATGA
GCTGATTTAACAAAAATTTAACGCGAATTTTAACAAAATATTAACGTTTACAATTTTATGGTGCACTCTC
AGTACAATCTGCTCTGATGCCGCATAGTTAAGCCAGCCCCGACACCCGCCAACACCCGCTGACGCGCCCT
GACGGGCTTGTCTGCTCCCGGCATCCGCTTACAGACAAGCTGTGACCGTCTCCGGGAGCTGCATGTGTCA
GAGGTTTTCACCGTCATCACCGAAACGCGCGAGACGAAAGGGCCTCGTGATACGCCTATTTTTATAGGTT
AATGTCATGATAATAATGGTTTCTTAGACGTCAGGTGGCACTTTTCGGGGAAATGTGCGCGGAACCCCTA
TTTGTTTATTTTTCTAAATACATTCAAATATGTATCCGCTCATGAGACAATAACCCTGATAAATGCTTCA
ATAATATTGAAAAAGGAAGAGTATGAGTATTCAACATTTCCGTGTCGCCCTTATTCCCTTTTTTGCGGCA
TTTTGCCTTCCTGTTTTTGCTCACCCAGAAACGCTGGTGAAAGTAAAAGATGCTGAAGATCAGTTGGGTG
CACGAGTGGGTTACATCGAACTGGATCTCAACAGCGGTAAGATCCTTGAGAGTTTTCGCCCCGAAGAACG
TTTTCCAATGATGAGCACTTTTAAAGTTCTGCTATGTGGCGCGGTATTATCCCGTATTGACGCCGGGCAA
GAGCAACTCGGTCGCCGCATACACTATTCTCAGAATGACTTGGTTGAGTACTCACCAGTCACAGAAAAGC
ATCTTACGGATGGCATGACAGTAAGAGAATTATGCAGTGCTGCCATAACCATGAGTGATAACACTGCGGC
CAACTTACTTCTGACAACGATCGGAGGACCGAAGGAGCTAACCGCTTTTTTGCACAACATGGGGGATCAT
GTAACTCGCCTTGATCGTTGGGAACCGGAGCTGAATGAAGCCATACCAAACGACGAGCGTGACACCACGA
TGCCTGTAGCAATGGCAACAACGTTGCGCAAACTATTAACTGGCGAACTACTTACTCTAGCTTCCCGGCA
ACAATTAATAGACTGGATGGAGGCGGATAAAGTTGCAGGACCACTTCTGCGCTCGGCCCTTCCGGCTGGC
TGGTTTATTGCTGATAAATCTGGAGCCGGTGAGCGTGGGTCTCGCGGTATCATTGCAGCACTGGGGCCAG
ATGGTAAGCCCTCCCGTATCGTAGTTATCTACACGACGGGGAGTCAGGCAACTATGGATGAACGAAATAG
ACAGATCGCTGAGATAGGTGCCTCACTGATTAAGCATTGGTAACTGTCAGACCAAGTTTACTCATATATA
CTTTAGATTGATTTAAAACTTCATTTTTAATTTAAAAGGATCTAGGTGAAGATCCTTTTTGATAATCTCA
TGACCAAAATCCCTTAACGTGAGTTTTCGTTCCACTGAGCGTCAGACCCCGTAGAAAAGATCAAAGGATC
TTCTTGAGATCCTTTTTTTCTGCGCGTAATCTGCTGCTTGCAAACAAAAAAACCACCGCTACCAGCGGTG
GTTTGTTTGCCGGATCAAGAGCTACCAACTCTTTTTCCGAAGGTAACTGGCTTCAGCAGAGCGCAGATAC
CAAATACTGTTCTTCTAGTGTAGCCGTAGTTAGGCCACCACTTCAAGAACTCTGTAGCACCGCCTACATA
CCTCGCTCTGCTAATCCTGTTACCAGTGGCTGCTGCCAGTGGCGATAAGTCGTGTCTTACCGGGTTGGAC
TCAAGACGATAGTTACCGGATAAGGCGCAGCGGTCGGGCTGAACGGGGGGTTCGTGCACACAGCCCAGCT
TGGAGCGAACGACCTACACCGAACTGAGATACCTACAGCGTGAGCTATGAGAAAGCGCCACGCTTCCCGA
AGGGAGAAAGGCGGACAGGTATCCGGTAAGCGGCAGGGTCGGAACAGGAGAGCGCACGAGGGAGCTTCCA
GGGGGAAACGCCTGGTATCTTTATAGTCCTGTCGGGTTTCGCCACCTCTGACTTGAGCGTCGATTTTTGT
GATGCTCGTCAGGGGGGCGGAGCCTATGGAAAAACGCCAGCAACGCGGCCTTTTTACGGTTCCTGGCCTT
TTGCTGGCCTTTTGCTCACATGT
